>Addgene plasmid #125418 | Lenti-(BB)-hPGK-KRAB-dCas9-P2A-BlastR C2CD4A-TSS-guide3 | addgene full sequence | sequence record 251251 | Addgene NGS Result
GTTTTAGAGCTAGAAATAGCAAGTTAAAATAAGGCTAGTCCGTTATCAACTTGAAAAAGTGGCACCGAGT
CGGTGCTTTTTTGAATTCGCTAGCTAGGTCTTGAAAGGGGTTGGGGTTGCGCCTTTTCCAAGGCAGCCCT
GGGTTTGCGCAGGGACGCGGCTGCTCTGGGCGTGGTTCCGGGAAACGCAGCGGCGCCGACCCTGGGTCTC
GCACATTCTTCACGTCCGTTCGCAGCGTCACCCGGATCTTCGCCGCTACCCTTGTGGGCCCCCCGGCGAC
GCTTCCTGCTCCGCCCCTAAGTCGGGAAGGTTCCTTGCGGTTCGCGGCGTGCCGGACGTGACAAACGGAA
GCCGCACGTCTCACTAGTACCCTCGCAGACGGACAGCGCCAGGGAGCAATGGCAGCGCGCCGACCGCGAT
GGGCTGTGGCCAATAGCGGCTGCTCAGCAGGGCGCGCCGAGAGCAGCGGCCGGGAAGGGGCGGTGCGGGA
GGCGGGGTGTGGGGCGGTAGTGTGGGCCCTGTTCCTGCCCGCGCGGTGTTCCGCATTCTGCAAGCCTCCG
GAGCGCACGTCGGCAGTCGGCTCCCTCGTTGACCGAATCACCGACCTCTCTCCCCAGGACCGGTGATCCG
CCACCATGGATGCTAAGTCACTAACTGCCTGGTCCCGGACACTGGTGACCTTCAAGGATGTATTTGTGGA
CTTCACCAGGGAGGAGTGGAAGCTGCTGGACACTGCTCAGCAGATCGTGTACAGAAATGTGATGCTGGAG
AACTATAAGAACCTGGTTTCCTTGGGTTATCAGCTTACTAAGCCAGATGTGATCCTCCGGTTGGAGAAGG
GAGAAGAGCCCGGCGGTTCCGGCGGAGGGTCGATGGACAAGAAGTACAGCATCGGCCTGGCCATCGGCAC
CAACTCTGTCGGCTGGGCCGTGATCACCGACGAGTACAAGGTGCCCAGCAAGAAATTCAAGGTGCTGGGC
AACACCGACCGGCACAGCATCAAGAAGAACCTGATCGGCGCCCTGCTGTTCGACAGCGGAGAAACAGCCG
AGGCCACCCGGCTGAAGAGAACCGCCAGAAGAAGATACACCAGACGGAAGAACCGGATCTGCTATCTGCA
AGAGATCTTCAGCAACGAGATGGCCAAGGTGGACGACAGCTTCTTCCACAGACTGGAAGAGTCCTTCCTG
GTGGAAGAGGATAAGAAGCACGAGCGGCACCCCATCTTCGGCAACATCGTGGACGAGGTGGCCTACCACG
AGAAGTACCCCACCATCTACCACCTGAGAAAGAAACTGGTGGACAGCACCGACAAGGCCGACCTGCGGCT
GATCTATCTGGCCCTGGCCCACATGATCAAGTTCCGGGGCCACTTCCTGATCGAGGGCGACCTGAACCCC
GACAACAGCGACGTGGACAAGCTGTTCATCCAGCTGGTGCAGACCTACAACCAGCTGTTCGAGGAAAACC
CCATCAACGCCAGCGGCGTGGACGCCAAGGCCATCCTGTCTGCCAGACTGAGCAAGAGCAGACGGCTGGA
AAATCTGATCGCCCAGCTGCCCGGCGAGAAGAAGAATGGCCTGTTCGGCAACCTGATTGCCCTGAGCCTG
GGCCTGACCCCCAACTTCAAGAGCAACTTCGACCTGGCCGAGGATGCCAAACTGCAGCTGAGCAAGGACA
CCTACGACGACGACCTGGACAACCTGCTGGCCCAGATCGGCGACCAGTACGCCGACCTGTTTCTGGCCGC
CAAGAACCTGTCCGACGCCATCCTGCTGAGCGACATCCTGAGAGTGAACACCGAGATCACCAAGGCCCCC
CTGAGCGCCTCTATGATCAAGAGATACGACGAGCACCACCAGGACCTGACCCTGCTGAAAGCTCTCGTGC
GGCAGCAGCTGCCTGAGAAGTACAAAGAGATTTTCTTCGACCAGAGCAAGAACGGCTACGCCGGCTACAT
CGATGGCGGAGCCAGCCAGGAAGAGTTCTACAAGTTCATCAAGCCCATCCTGGAAAAGATGGACGGCACC
GAGGAACTGCTCGTGAAGCTGAACAGAGAGGACCTGCTGCGGAAGCAGCGGACCTTCGACAACGGCAGCA
TCCCCCACCAGATCCACCTGGGAGAGCTGCACGCCATTCTGCGGCGGCAGGAAGATTTTTACCCATTCCT
GAAGGACAACCGGGAAAAGATCGAGAAGATCCTGACCTTCCGCATCCCCTACTACGTGGGCCCTCTGGCC
AGGGGAAACAGCAGATTCGCCTGGATGACCAGAAAGAGCGAGGAAACCATCACCCCCTGGAACTTCGAGG
AAGTGGTGGACAAGGGCGCCAGCGCCCAGAGCTTCATCGAGCGGATGACCAACTTCGATAAGAACCTGCC
CAACGAGAAGGTGCTGCCCAAGCACAGCCTGCTGTACGAGTACTTCACCGTGTACAACGAGCTGACCAAA
GTGAAATACGTGACCGAGGGAATGAGAAAGCCCGCCTTCCTGAGCGGCGAGCAGAAAAAAGCCATCGTGG
ACCTGCTGTTCAAGACCAACCGGAAAGTGACCGTGAAGCAGCTGAAAGAGGACTACTTCAAGAAAATCGA
GTGCTTCGACTCCGTGGAAATCTCCGGCGTGGAAGATCGGTTCAACGCCTCCCTGGGCACATACCACGAT
CTGCTGAAAATTATCAAGGACAAGGACTTCCTGGACAATGAGGAAAACGAGGACATTCTGGAAGATATCG
TGCTGACCCTGACACTGTTTGAGGACAGAGAGATGATCGAGGAACGGCTGAAAACCTATGCCCACCTGTT
CGACGACAAAGTGATGAAGCAGCTGAAGCGGCGGAGATACACCGGCTGGGGCAGGCTGAGCCGGAAGCTG
ATCAACGGCATCCGGGACAAGCAGTCCGGCAAGACAATCCTGGATTTCCTGAAGTCCGACGGCTTCGCCA
ACAGAAACTTCATGCAGCTGATCCACGACGACAGCCTGACCTTTAAAGAGGACATCCAGAAAGCCCAGGT
GTCCGGCCAGGGCGATAGCCTGCACGAGCACATTGCCAATCTGGCCGGCAGCCCCGCCATTAAGAAGGGC
ATCCTGCAGACAGTGAAGGTGGTGGACGAGCTCGTGAAAGTGATGGGCCGGCACAAGCCCGAGAACATCG
TGATCGAAATGGCCAGAGAGAACCAGACCACCCAGAAGGGACAGAAGAACAGCCGCGAGAGAATGAAGCG
GATCGAAGAGGGCATCAAAGAGCTGGGCAGCCAGATCCTGAAAGAACACCCCGTGGAAAACACCCAGCTG
CAGAACGAGAAGCTGTACCTGTACTACCTGCAGAATGGGCGGGATATGTACGTGGACCAGGAACTGGACA
TCAACCGGCTGTCCGACTACGATGTGGACGCTATCGTGCCTCAGAGCTTTCTGAAGGACGACTCCATCGA
TAACAAAGTGCTGACTCGGAGCGACAAGAACCGGGGCAAGAGCGACAACGTGCCCTCCGAAGAGGTCGTG
AAGAAGATGAAGAACTACTGGCGCCAGCTGCTGAATGCCAAGCTGATTACCCAGAGGAAGTTCGACAATC
TGACCAAGGCCGAGAGAGGCGGCCTGAGCGAACTGGATAAGGCCGGCTTCATCAAGAGACAGCTGGTGGA
AACCCGGCAGATCACAAAGCACGTGGCACAGATCCTGGACTCCCGGATGAACACTAAGTACGACGAGAAC
GACAAACTGATCCGGGAAGTGAAAGTGATCACCCTGAAGTCCAAGCTGGTGTCCGATTTCCGGAAGGATT
TCCAGTTTTACAAAGTGCGCGAGATCAACAACTACCACCACGCCCACGACGCCTACCTGAACGCCGTCGT
GGGAACCGCCCTGATCAAAAAGTACCCTAAGCTGGAAAGCGAGTTCGTGTACGGCGACTACAAGGTGTAC
GACGTGCGGAAGATGATCGCCAAGAGCGAGCAGGAAATCGGCAAGGCTACCGCCAAGTACTTCTTCTACA
GCAACATCATGAACTTTTTCAAGACCGAGATTACCCTGGCCAACGGCGAGATCCGGAAGCGGCCTCTGAT
CGAGACAAACGGCGAAACAGGCGAGATCGTGTGGGATAAGGGCCGGGACTTTGCCACCGTGCGGAAAGTG
CTGTCTATGCCCCAAGTGAATATCGTGAAAAAGACCGAGGTGCAGACAGGCGGCTTCAGCAAAGAGTCTA
TCCTGCCCAAGAGGAACAGCGACAAGCTGATCGCCAGAAAGAAGGACTGGGACCCTAAGAAGTACGGCGG
CTTCGACAGCCCCACCGTGGCCTATTCTGTGCTGGTGGTGGCCAAAGTGGAAAAGGGCAAGTCCAAGAAA
CTGAAGAGTGTGAAAGAGCTGCTGGGGATCACCATCATGGAAAGAAGCAGCTTCGAGAAGAATCCCATCG
ACTTTCTGGAAGCCAAGGGCTACAAAGAAGTGAAAAAGGACCTGATCATCAAGCTGCCTAAGTACTCCCT
GTTCGAGCTGGAAAACGGCCGGAAGAGAATGCTGGCCTCTGCCGGCGAACTGCAGAAGGGAAACGAACTG
GCCCTGCCCTCCAAATATGTGAACTTCCTGTACCTGGCCAGCCACTATGAGAAGCTGAAGGGCTCCCCCG
AGGATAATGAGCAGAAACAGCTGTTTGTGGAACAGCACAAACACTACCTGGACGAGATCATCGAGCAGAT
CAGCGAGTTCTCCAAGAGAGTGATCCTGGCCGACGCTAATCTGGACAAGGTGCTGAGCGCCTACAACAAG
CACAGAGACAAGCCTATCAGAGAGCAGGCCGAGAATATCATCCACCTGTTTACCCTGACCAGTCTGGGAG
CCCCTGCCGCCTTCAAGTACTTTGACACCACCATCGACCGGAAGAGGTACACCAGCACCAAAGAGGTGCT
GGACGCCACCCTGATCCACCAGAGCATCACCGGCCTGTACGAGACACGGATCGACCTGTCTCAGCTGGGA
GGCGACGCCTATCCCTATGACGTGCCCGATTATGCCAGCCTGGGCAGCGGCTCCCCCAAGAAAAAACGCA
AGGTGGAAGATCCTAAGAAAAAGCGGAAAGTGGACGGCATTGGTAGTGGGAGCAACGGCAGCAGCGGGGA
TCCGGCCGCAACAAACTTCTCTCTGCTGAAACAAGCCGGAGATGTCGAAGAGAATCCTGGACCGATGGCC
AAGCCTTTGTCTCAAGAAGAATCCACCCTCATTGAAAGAGCAACGGCTACAATCAACAGCATCCCCATCT
CTGAAGACTACAGCGTCGCCAGCGCAGCTCTCTCTAGCGACGGCCGCATCTTCACTGGTGTCAATGTATA
TCATTTTACTGGGGGACCTTGTGCAGAACTCGTGGTGCTGGGCACTGCTGCTGCTGCGGCAGCTGGCAAC
CTGACTTGTATCGTCGCGATCGGAAATGAGAACAGGGGCATCTTGAGCCCCTGCGGACGGTGCCGACAGG
TGCTTCTCGATCTGCATCCTGGGATCAAAGCCATAGTGAAGGACAGTGATGGACAGCCGACGGCAGTTGG
GATTCGTGAATTGCTGCCCTCTGGTTATGTGTGGGAGGGCTAAGAATTCGATATCAAGCTTATCGGTAAT
CAACCTCTGGATTACAAAATTTGTGAAAGATTGACTGGTATTCTTAACTATGTTGCTCCTTTTACGCTAT
GTGGATACGCTGCTTTAATGCCTTTGTATCATGCTATTGCTTCCCGTATGGCTTTCATTTTCTCCTCCTT
GTATAAATCCTGGTTGCTGTCTCTTTATGAGGAGTTGTGGCCCGTTGTCAGGCAACGTGGCGTGGTGTGC
ACTGTGTTTGCTGACGCAACCCCCACTGGTTGGGGCATTGCCACCACCTGTCAGCTCCTTTCCGGGACTT
TCGCTTTCCCCCTCCCTATTGCCACGGCGGAACTCATCGCCGCCTGCCTTGCCCGCTGCTGGACAGGGGC
TCGGCTGTTGGGCACTGACAATTCCGTGGTGTTGTCGGGGAAATCATCGTCCTTTCCTTGGCTGCTCGCC
TGTGTTGCCACCTGGATTCTGCGCGGGACGTCCTTCTGCTACGTCCCTTCGGCCCTCAATCCAGCGGACC
TTCCTTCCCGCGGCCTGCTGCCGGCTCTGCGGCCTCTTCCGCGTCTTCGCCTTCGCCCTCAGACGAGTCG
GATCTCCCTTTGGGCCGCCTCCCCGCGTCGACTTTAAGACCAATGACTTACAAGGCAGCTGTAGATCTTA
GCCACTTTTTAAAAGAAAAGGGGGGACTGGAAGGGCTAATTCACTCCCAACGAAGACAAGATCTGCTTTT
TGCTTGTACTGGGTCTCTCTGGTTAGACCAGATCTGAGCCTGGGAGCTCTCTGGCTAACTAGGGAACCCA
CTGCTTAAGCCTCAATAAAGCTTGCCTTGAGTGCTTCAAGTAGTGTGTGCCCGTCTGTTGTGTGACTCTG
GTAACTAGAGATCCCTCAGACCCTTTTAGTCAGTGTGGAAAATCTCTAGCAGGGCCCGTTTAAACCCGCT
GATCAGCCTCGACTGTGCCTTCTAGTTGCCAGCCATCTGTTGTTTGCCCCTCCCCCGTGCCTTCCTTGAC
CCTGGAAGGTGCCACTCCCACTGTCCTTTCCTAATAAAATGAGGAAATTGCATCGCATTGTCTGAGTAGG
TGTCATTCTATTCTGGGGGGTGGGGTGGGGCAGGACAGCAAGGGGGAGGATTGGGAAGACAATAGCAGGC
ATGCTGGGGATGCGGTGGGCTCTATGGCTTCTGAGGCGGAAAGAACCAGCTGGGGCTCTAGGGGGTATCC
CC
[124 nt withheld, positions 6793-6916]
C
[91 nt withheld, positions 6918-7008]
A
[49 nt withheld, positions 7010-7058]
CCTTTGACGTTGGAGTCCACGTTCTTT
[37 nt withheld, positions 7086-7122]
ACCCTATCTCGGTCTATTCTTTTGATTTATAAGGGATTTTGCCGATTTCGGCCTATTGGTTAAAAAATGA
GCTGATTTAACAAAAATTTAACGCGAATTAATTCTGTGGAATGTGTGTCAGTTAGGGTGTGGAAAGTCCC
CAGGCTCCCCAGCAGGCAGAAGTATGCAAAGCATGCATCTCAATTAGTCAGCAACCAGGTGTGGAAAGTC
CCCAGGCTCCCCAGCAGGCAGAAGTATGCAAAGCATGCATCTCAATTAGTCAGCAACCATAGTCCCGCCC
CTAACTCCGCCCATCCCGCCCCTAACTCCGCCCAGTTCCGCCCATTCTCCGCCCCATGGCTGACTAATTT
TTTTTATTTATGCAGAGGCCGAGGCCGCCTCTGCCTCTGAGCTATTCCAGAAGTAGTGAGGAGGCTTTTT
TGGAGGCCTAGGCTTTTGCAAAAAGCTCCCGGGAGCTTGTATATCCATTTTCGGATCTGATCAGCACGTG
TTGACAATTAATCATCGGCATAGTATATCGGCATAGTATAATACGACAAGGTGAGGAACTAAACCATGGC
CAAGTTGACCAGTGCCGTTCCGGTGCTCACCGCGCGCGACGTCGCCGGAGCGGTCGAGTTCTGGACCGAC
CGGCTCGGGTTCTCCCGGGACTTCGTGGAGGACGACTTCGCCGGTGTGGTCCGGGACGACGTGACCCTGT
TCATCAGCGCGGTCCAGGACCAGGTGGTGCCGGACAACACCCTGGCCTGGGTGTGGGTGCGCGGCCTGGA
CGAGCTGTACGCCGAGTGGTCGGAGGTCGTGTCCACGAACTTCCGGGACGCCTCCGGGCCGGCCATGACC
GAGATCGGCGAGCAGCCGTGGGGGCGGGAGTTCGCCCTGCGCGACCCGGCCGGCAACTGCGTGCACTTCG
TGGCCGAGGAGCAGGACTGACACGTGCTACGAGATTTCGATTCCACCGCCGCCTTCTATGAAAGGTTGGG
CTTCGGAATCGTTTTCCGGGACGCCGGCTGGATGATCCTCCAGCGCGGGGATCTCATGCTGGAGTTCTTC
GCCCACCCCAACTTGTTTATTGCAGCTTATAATGGTTACAAATAAAGCAATAGCATCACAAATTTCACAA
ATAAAGCATTTTTTTCACTGCATTCTAGTTGTGGTTTGTCCAAACTCATCAATGTATCTTATCATGTCTG
TATACCGTCGACCTCTAGCTAGAGCTTGGCGTAATCATGGTCATAGCTGTTTCCTGTGTGAAATTGTTAT
CCGCTCACAATTCCACACAACATACGAGCCGGAAGCATAAAGTGTAAAGCCTGGGGTGCCTAATGAGTGA
GCTAACTCACATTAATTGCGTTGCGCTCACTGCCCGCTTTCCAGTCGGGAAACCTGTCGTGCCAGCTGCA
TTAATGAATCGGCCAACGCGCGGGGAGAGGCGGTTTGCGTATTGGGCGCTCTTCCGCTTCCTCGCTCACT
GACTCGCTGCGCTCGGTCGTTCGGCTGCGGCGAGCGGTATCAGCTCACTCAAAGGCGGTAATACGGTTAT
CCACAGAATCAGGGGATAACGCAGGAAAGAACATGTGAGCAAAAGGCCAGCAAAAGGCCAGGAACCGTAA
AAAGGCCGCGTTGCTGGCGTTTTTCCATAGGCTCCGCCCCCCTGACGAGCATCACAAAAATCGACGCTCA
AGTCAGAGGTGGCGAAACCCGACAGGACTATAAAGATACCAGGCGTTTCCCCCTGGAAGCTCCCTCGTGC
GCTCTCCTGTTCCGACCCTGCCGCTTACCGGATACCTGTCCGCCTTTCTCCCTTCGGGAAGCGTGGCGCT
TTCTCATAGCTCACGCTGTAGGTATCTCAGTTCGGTGTAGGTCGTTCGCTCCAAGCTGGGCTGTGTGCAC
GAACCCCCCGTTCAGCCCGACCGCTGCGCCTTATCCGGTAACTATCGTCTTGAGTCCAACCCGGTAAGAC
ACGACTTATCGCCACTGGCAGCAGCCACTGGTAACAGGATTAGCAGAGCGAGGTATGTAGGCGGTGCTAC
AGAGTTCTTGAAGTGGTGGCCTAACTACGGCTACACTAGAAGAACAGTATTTGGTATCTGCGCTCTGCTG
AAGCCAGTTACCTTCGGAAAAAGAGTTGGTAGCTCTTGATCCGGCAAACAAACCACCGCTGGTAGCGGTG
GTTTTTTTGTTTGCAAGCAGCAGATTACGCGCAGAAAAAAAGGATCTCAAGAAGATCCTTTGATCTTTTC
TACGGGGTCTGACGCTCAGTGGAACGAAAACTCACGTTAAGGGATTTTGGTCATGAGATTATCAAAAAGG
ATCTTCACCTAGATCCTTTTAAATTAAAAATGAAGTTTTAAATCAATCTAAAGTATATATGAGTAAACTT
GGTCTGACAGTTACCAATGCTTAATCAGTGAGGCACCTATCTCAGCGATCTGTCTATTTCGTTCATCCAT
AGTTGCCTGACTCCCCGTCGTGTAGATAACTACGATACGGGAGGGCTTACCATCTGGCCCCAGTGCTGCA
ATGATACCGCGAGACCCACGCTCACCGGCTCCAGATTTATCAGCAATAAACCAGCCAGCCGGAAGGGCCG
AGCGCAGAAGTGGTCCTGCAACTTTATCCGCCTCCATCCAGTCTATTAATTGTTGCCGGGAAGCTAGAGT
AAGTAGTTCGCCAGTTAATAGTTTGCGCAACGTTGTTGCCATTGCTACAGGCATCGTGGTGTCACGCTCG
TCGTTTGGTATGGCTTCATTCAGCTCCGGTTCCCAACGATCAAGGCGAGTTACATGATCCCCCATGTTGT
GCAAAAAAGCGGTTAGCTCCTTCGGTCCTCCGATCGTTGTCAGAAGTAAGTTGGCCGCAGTGTTATCACT
CATGGTTATGGCAGCACTGCATAATTCTCTTACTGTCATGCCATCCGTAAGATGCTTTTCTGTGACTGGT
GAGTACTCAACCAAGTCATTCTGAGAATAGTGTATGCGGCGACCGAGTTGCTCTTGCCCGGCGTCAATAC
GGGATAATACCGCGCCACATAGCAGAACTTTAAAAGTGCTCATCATTGGAAAACGTTCTTCGGGGCGAAA
ACTCTCAAGGATCTTACCGCTGTTGAGATCCAGTTCGATGTAACCCACTCGTGCACCCAACTGATCTTCA
GCATCTTTTACTTTCACCAGCGTTTCTGGGTGAGCAAAAACAGGAAGGCAAAATGCCGCAAAAAAGGGAA
TAAGGGCGACACGGAAATGTTGAATACTCATACTCTTCCTTTTTCAATATTATTGAAGCATTTATCAGGG
TTATTGTCTCATGAGCGGATACATATTTGAATGTATTTAGAAAAATAAACAAATAGGGGTTCCGCGCACA
TTTCCCCGAAAAGTGCCACCTGACGTCGACGGATCGGGAGATCTCCCGATCCCCTATGGTGCACTCTCAG
TACAATCTGCTCTGATGCCGCATAGTTAAGCCAGTATCTGCTCCCTGCTTGTGTGTTGGAGGTCGCTGAG
TAGTGCGCGAGCAAAATTTAAGCTACAACAAGGCAAGGCTTGACCGACAATTGCATGAAGAATCTGCTTA
GGGTTAGGCGTTTTGCGCTGCTTCGCGATGTACGGGCCAGATATACGCGTTGACATTGATTATTGACTAG
TTATTAATAGTAATCAATTACGGGGTCATTAGTTCATAGCCCATATATGGAGTTCCGCGTTACATAACTT
ACGGTAAATGGCCCGCCTGGCTGACCGCCCAACGACCCCCGCCCATTGACGTCAATAATGACGTATGTTC
CCATAGTAACGCCAATAGGGACTTTCCATTGACGTCAATGGGTGGAGTATTTACGGTAAACTGCCCACTT
GGCAGTACATCAAGTGTATCATATGCCAAGTACGCCCCCTATTGACGTCAATGACGGTAAATGGCCCGCC
TGGCATTATGCCCAGTACATGACCTTATGGGACTTTCCTACTTGGCAGTACATCTACGTATTAGTCATCG
CTATTACCATGGTGATGCGGTTTTGGCAGTACATCAATGGGCGTGGATAGCGGTTTGACTCACGGGGATT
TCCAAGTCTCCACCCCATTGACGTCAATGGGAGTTTGTTTTGGCACCAAAATCAACGGGACTTTCCAAAA
TGTCGTAACAACTCCGCCCCATTGACGCAAATGGGCGGTAGGCGTGTACGGTGGGAGGTCTATATAAGCA
GCGCGTTTTGCCTGTACTGGGTCTCTCTGGTTAGACCAGATCTGAGCCTGGGAGCTCTCTGGCTAACTAG
GGAACCCACTGCTTAAGCCTCAATAAAGCTTGCCTTGAGTGCTTCAAGTAGTGTGTGCCCGTCTGTTGTG
TGACTCTGGTAACTAGAGATCCCTCAGACCCTTTTAGTCAGTGTGGAAAATCTCTAGCAGTGGCGCCCGA
ACAGGGACTTGAAAGCGAAAGGGAAACCAGAGGAGCTCTCTCGACGCAGGACTCGGCTTGCTGAAGCGCG
CACGGCAAGAGGCGAGGGGCGGCGACTGGTGAGTACGCCAAAAATTTTGACTAGCGGAGGCTAGAAGGAG
AGAGATGGGTGCGAGAGCGTCAGTATTAAGCGGGGGAGAATTAGATCGCGATGGGAAAAAATTCGGTTAA
GGCCAGGGGGAAAGAAAAAATATAAATTAAAACATATAGTATGGGCAAGCAGGGAGCTAGAACGATTCGC
AGTTAATCCTGGCCTGTTAGAAACATCAGAAGGCTGTAGACAAATACTGGGACAGCTACAACCATCCCTT
CAGACAGGATCAGAAGAACTTAGATCATTATATAATACAGTAGCAACCCTCTATTGTGTGCATCAAAGGA
TAGAGATAAAAGACACCAAGGAAGCTTTAGACAAGATAGAGGAAGAGCAAAACAAAAGTAAGACCACCGC
ACAGCAAGCGGCCGCTGATCTTCAGACCTGGAGGAGGAGATATGAGGGACAATTGGAGAAGTGAATTATA
TAAATATAAAGTAGTAAAAATTGAACCATTAGGAGTAGCACCCACCAAGGCAAAGAGAAGAGTGGTGCAG
AGAGAAAAAAGAGCAGTGGGAATAGGAGCTTTGTTCCTTGGGTTCTTGGGAGCAGCAGGAAGCACTATGG
GCGCAGCGTCAATGACGCTGACGGTACAGGCCAGACAATTATTGTCTGGTATAGTGCAGCAGCAGAACAA
TTTGCTGAGGGCTATTGAGGCGCAACAGCATCTGTTGCAACTCACAGTCTGGGGCATCAAGCAGCTCCAG
GCAAGAATCCTGGCTGTGGAAAGATACCTAAAGGATCAACAGCTCCTGGGGATTTGGGGTTGCTCTGGAA
AACTCATTTGCACCACTGCTGTGCCTTGGAATGCTAGTTGGAGTAATAAATCTCTGGAACAGATTTGGAA
TCACACGACCTGGATGGAGTGGGACAGAGAAATTAACAATTACACAAGCTTAATACACTCCTTAATTGAA
GAATCGCAAAACCAGCAAGAAAAGAATGAACAAGAATTATTGGAATTAGATAAATGGGCAAGTTTGTGGA
ATTGGTTTAACATAACAAATTGGCTGTGGTATATAAAATTATTCATAATGATAGTAGGAGGCTTGGTAGG
TTTAAGAATAGTTTTTGCTGTACTTTCTATAGTGAATAGAGTTAGGCAGGGATATTCACCATTATCGTTT
CAGACCCACCTCCCAACCCCGAGGGGACCCGACAGGCCCGAAGGAATAGAAGAAGAAGGTGGAGAGAGAG
ACAGAGACAGATCCATTCGATTAGTGAACGGATCGGCACTGCGTGCGCCAATTCTGCAGACAAATGGCAG
TATTCATCCACAATTTTAAAAGAAAAGGGGGGATTGGGGGGTACAGTGCAGGGGAAAGAATAGTAGACAT
AATAGCAACAGACATACAAACTAAAGAATTACAAAAACAAATTACAAAAATTCAAAATTTTCGGGTTTAT
TACAGGGACAGCAGAGATCCAGTTTGGTTAATTAAGGTACCGAGGGCCTATTTCCCATGATTCCTTCATA
TTTGCATATACGATACAAGGCTGTTAGAGAGATAATTAGAATTAATTTGACTGTAAACACAAAGATATTA
GTACAAAATACGTGACGTAGAAAGTAATAATTTCTTGGGTAGTTTGCAGTTTTAAAATTATGTTTTAAAA
TGGACTATCATATGCTTACCGTAACTTGAAAGTATTTCGATTTCTTGGCTTTATATATCTTGTGGAAAGG
ACGAAACACCGTCTGCCTGGGACACCGACC
Features (pLannotate 1.2.2; 34 found; start..end, strand, type, name):
      1..76      +  misc_RNA       gRNA scaffold: guide RNA scaffold for the Streptococcus pyogenes CRISPR/Cas9 system
    107..617     +  promoter       hPGK promoter: human phosphoglycerate kinase 1 promoter
    666..851     +  CDS            KRAB: Krüppel-associated box (KRAB) transcriptional repression domain from the human zinc finger protein ZNF10 (Margolin et al., 1994)
    873..4976    +  CDS            Cas9: Cas9 (Csn1) endonuclease from the Streptococcus pyogenes Type II CRISPR/Cas system generates RNA-guided double strand breaks in DNA
   5175..5573    +  CDS            BSD: blasticidin S deaminase; Aspergillus terreus BSD; confers resistance to blasticidin
   5574..5595    +  misc_feature   MCS (fragment): pBluescript multiple cloning site
   5598..6186    +  misc_feature   WPRE: woodchuck hepatitis virus posttranscriptional regulatory element
   6237..6256    +  misc_feature   cPPT/CTS (fragment): central polypurine tract and central termination sequence of HIV-1
   6258..6491    +  LTR            3' LTR (ΔU3): self-inactivating 3' long terminal repeat (LTR) from HIV-1
   6523..6747    +  polyA_signal   bGH poly(A) signal: bovine growth hormone polyadenylation signal
   6751..6772    +  promoter       SV40 promoter (fragment): SV40 enhancer and early promoter
   6793..7221    +  rep_origin     f1 ori (sequence partly withheld): f1 bacteriophage origin of replication; arrow indicates direction of (+) strand synthesis
   7235..7564    +  promoter       SV40 promoter: SV40 enhancer and early promoter
   7612..7659    +  promoter       EM7 promoter: synthetic bacterial promoter&nbsp
   7678..8052    +  CDS            BleoR: antibiotic-binding protein; Sh ble from Streptoalloteichus hindustanus; confers resistance to bleomycin, phleomycin, and Zeocin™
   8062..8187    +  CDS            ble (fragment): BLE_KLEPN - Experimental evidence at protein level: Swiss-Prot protein existence level 1. Binding protein with a strong affinity to the bleomycin family of antibiotics. Binds to CL990; an antimitotic-antibiotic compound. From Klebsiella pneumoniae.
   8182..8303    +  polyA_signal   SV40 poly(A) signal: SV40 polyadenylation signal
   8374..8396    -  protein_bind   lac operator (fragment): The lac repressor binds to the lac operator to inhibit transcription in E. coli. This inhibition can be relieved by adding lactose or isopropyl-β-D-thiogalactopyranoside (IPTG). lac repressor encoded by lacI
   8400..8430    -  promoter       lac promoter: promoter for the E. coli lac operon
   8445..8466    -  protein_bind   CAP binding site: CAP binding activates transcription in the presence of cAMP. E. coli catabolite activator protein
   8479..8571    -  CDS            lacI (fragment): lac repressor; lacI; The lac repressor binds to the lac operator to inhibit transcription in E. coli. This inhibition can be relieved by adding lactose or isopropyl-β-D-thiogalactopyranoside (IPTG).
   8754..9342    -  rep_origin     ori: high-copy-number ColE1/pMB1/pBR322/pUC origin of replication
   9513..10373   -  CDS            AmpR: β-lactamase; bla; confers resistance to ampicillin, carbenicillin, and related antibiotics
  10374..10478   -  promoter       AmpR promoter: bla
  10537..10589   -  misc_feature   bom (fragment): basis of mobility region from pBR322
  10744..11123   +  enhancer       CMV enhancer: human cytomegalovirus immediate early enhancer
  11124..11323   +  promoter       CMV promoter: human cytomegalovirus (CMV) immediate early promoter
  11341..11521   +  LTR            5' LTR (truncated): truncated 5' long terminal repeat (LTR) from HIV-1
  11568..11693   +  misc_feature   HIV-1 Ψ: packaging signal of human immunodeficiency virus type 1
  11677..12040   +  CDS            HIV-1 gag (fragment): gag protein from human immunodeficiency virus 1; gag
  12186..12419   +  misc_feature   RRE: The Rev response element (RRE) of HIV-1 allows for Rev-dependent mRNA export from the nucleus to the cytoplasm.
  12796..12896   +  CDS            Rev (fragment): human immunodeficiency virus 1 (HIV-1) Rev protein; rev; enhances nuclear export of unspliced and incompletely spliced viral mRNAs
  12946..13063   +  misc_feature   cPPT/CTS: central polypurine tract and central termination sequence of HIV-1
  13114..13354   +  promoter       U6 promoter: RNA polymerase III promoter for human U6 snRNA
