[The description below was written by a language model from this plasmid's Addgene catalogue record and pLannotate feature annotations shown in this document.]
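Description:
Lenti-(BB)-hPGK-KRAB-dCas9-P2A-BlastR C2CD4A-TSS-guide3 is an all-in-one lentiviral CRISPR interference plasmid of about 13.4 kb, built on the depositor's empty-guide backbone of the same name and designed to repress the human C2CD4A gene. In bacteria it replicates from a high-copy ColE1/pUC origin and is selected with ampicillin (AmpR). An f1 origin and an SV40/EM7-driven bleomycin/Zeocin resistance cassette also sit in the backbone, outside the viral genome. The transfer cassette is of the third-generation type: a CMV enhancer/promoter fused to a truncated HIV-1 5' LTR drives genomic RNA production. This is followed by the Ψ packaging signal, RRE and cPPT/CTS, and the cassette ends in a WPRE and a self-inactivating ΔU3 3' LTR with a bGH polyadenylation signal downstream.

Two expression units lie between the LTRs. A human U6 Pol III promoter transcribes a single guide RNA, made up of a spacer directed at the C2CD4A transcription start site region (as the name indicates) joined to the S. pyogenes gRNA scaffold. The spacer falls across the numbering origin of the circular sequence record, between the U6 promoter and the scaffold. Downstream, the hPGK promoter drives one open reading frame encoding the ZNF10 KRAB repression domain fused to S. pyogenes Cas9, described in the record as catalytically inactive. The catalogue entry lists a C-terminal HA tag on this fusion. A P2A peptide then links it to blasticidin S deaminase, so transduced mammalian cells can be selected with blasticidin. The guide recruits KRAB-dCas9 to the promoter, silencing transcription without cutting DNA. The plasmid was deposited with a study of pancreatic islet chromatin architecture and type 2 diabetes genetics.
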