Addgene plasmid #125418: Lenti-(BB)-hPGK-KRAB-dCas9-P2A-BlastR C2CD4A-TSS-guide3
Purpose: CRISPR-mediated repression of C2CD4A. KRAB domain and Catalytically inactive Cas9 from S. pyogenes with 2A-BlastR under the hPGK promoter.
Depositing lab: Jorge Ferrer. Depositing organization: Imperial College London. Publication: Human pancreatic islet three-dimensional chromatin architecture provides insights into the genetics of type 2 diabetes. Miguel-Escalada I, Bonas-Guarch S, Cebola I, Ponsa-Cobas J, Mendieta-Esteban J, Atla G, Javierre BM, Rolando DMY, Farabella I, Morgan CC, Garcia-Hurtado J, Beucher A, Moran I, Pasquali L, Ramos-Rodriguez M, Appel EVR, Linneberg A, Gjesing AP, Witte DR, Pedersen O, Grarup N, Ravassard P, Torrents D, Mercader JM, Piemonti L, Berney T, de Koning EJP, Kerr-Conte J, Pattou F, Fedko IO, Groop L, Prokopenko I, Hansen T, Marti-Renom MA, Fraser P, Ferrer J. Nat Genet. 2019 Jun 28. pii: 10.1038/s41588-019-0457-0. doi: 10.1038/s41588-019-0457-0. PubMed 31253982.
Backbone
  Vector backbone: Lenti-(BB)-hPGK-KRAB-dCas9-P2A-BlastR
  Backbone manufacturer: Jorge Ferrer (Addgene #118155)
  Vector type: Mammalian Expression, Lentiviral, CRISPR
  Selectable markers: Blasticidin
Growth in bacteria
  Bacterial resistance: Ampicillin, 100 μg/mL
  Growth temperature: 37°C
  Growth strain: Stbl3
  Copy number: High Copy
Gene/Insert
  Gene/Insert name: KRAB-dCas9-2A-BlastR
  gRNA/shRNA sequence: TCTGCCTGGGACACCGACC
  Species: H. sapiens (human)
  Promoter: hPGK and U6
  Tag / fusion protein: HA (C terminal on backbone)
  Cloning method: Restriction Enzyme; 5′ cloning site Unknown (destroyed during cloning); 3′ cloning site Unknown (destroyed during cloning)
  Sequencing primers: 5′ GATCCGCCACCATGGATGC
Terms and licenses: Academic/Nonprofit Terms; Industry Terms: Not Available to Industry
How to cite: Lenti-(BB)-hPGK-KRAB-dCas9-P2A-BlastR C2CD4A-TSS-guide3 was a gift from Jorge Ferrer (Addgene plasmid # 125418 ; http://n2t.net/addgene:125418 ; RRID:Addgene_125418)
