>Addgene plasmid #125418 | Lenti-(BB)-hPGK-KRAB-dCas9-P2A-BlastR C2CD4A-TSS-guide3 | depositor partial sequence | sequence record 240014 | Guide RNA, gRNA scaffold
NNNNNNNNNNNNNNNNNCGAAACACCGTCTGCCTGGGACACCGACCGTTTTAGAGCTAGAAATAGCAAGT
TAAAATAAGGCTAGTCCGTTATCAACTTGAAAAAGTGGCACCGAGTCGGTGCTTTTTTGAATTCGCTAGC
TAGGTCTTGAAAGGGGTTGGGGTTGCGCCTTTTCCAAGGCAGCCCTGGGTTTGCGCAGGGACGCGGCTGC
TCTGGGCGTGGTTCCGGGAAACGCAGCGGCGCCGACCCTGGGTCTCGCACATTCTTCACGTCCGTTCGCA
GCGTCACCCGGATCTTCGCCGCTACCCTTGTGGGCCCCCCGGCGACGCTTCCTGCTCCGCCCCTAAGTCG
GGAAGGTTCCTTGCGGTTCGCGGCGTGCCGGACGTGACAAACGGAAGCCGCACGTCTCACTAGTACCCTC
GCAGACGGACAGCGCCAGGGAGCAATGGCAGCGCGCCGACCGCGATGGGCTGTGGCCAATAGCGGCTGCT
CAGCAGGGCGCGCCGAGAGCAG
